>Addgene plasmid #227859 | pcDNA 3.3 C-FLAG PDZD8(66-1154aa) | addgene full sequence | sequence record 477877 | Addgene NGS Result
GTTAGGCGTTTTGCGCTGCTTCGCGATGTACGGGCCAGATATACGCGTTGACATTGATTATTGACTAGTT
ATTAATAGTAATCAATTACGGGGTCATTAGTTCATAGCCCATATATGGAGTTCCGCGTTACATAACTTAC
GGTAAATGGCCCGCCTGGCTGACCGCCCAACGACCCCCGCCCATTGACGTCAATAATGACGTATGTTCCC
ATAGTAACGCCAATAGGGACTTTCCATTGACGTCAATGGGTGGAGTATTTACGGTAAACTGCCCACTTGG
CAGTACATCAAGTGTATCATATGCCAAGTACGCCCCCTATTGACGTCAATGACGGTAAATGGCCCGCCTG
GCATTATGCCCAGTACATGACCTTATGGGACTTTCCTACTTGGCAGTACATCTACGTATTAGTCATCGCT
ATTACCATGGTGATGCGGTTTTGGCAGTACATCAATGGGCGTGGATAGCGGTTTGACTCACGGGGATTTC
CAAGTCTCCACCCCATTGACGTCAATGGGAGTTTGTTTTGGCACCAAAATCAACGGGACTTTCCAAAATG
TCGTAACAACTCCGCCCCATTGACGCAAATGGGCGGTAGGCGTGTACGGTGGGAGGTCTATATAAGCAGA
GCTCGTTTAGTGAACCGTCAGATCGCCTGGAGACGCCATCCACGCTGTTTTGACCTCCATAGAAGACACC
GGGACCGATCCAGCCTCCGGACTGAGCTCCTTAAGGTTAACTCTAGAGAATTCGGATCCATGGATGAGGA
GCCCTCCGGAGCGGCCCCTGAGGGCGGCGCGACCCCCACCGCGGCCCCCGAGACCCCCGCCCCGCCGACG
CGGGAGACTTGCTACTTCCTCAACGCCACCATCCTATTCCTGTTCCGGGAGTTGCGGGACACCGCGCTGA
CCCGCCGCTGGGTCACCAAGAAGATCAAGGTGGAGTTCGAGGAGCTGCTGCAGACCAAGACGGCCGGGCG
CCTGCTGGAGGGGCTGAGCCTGCGGGACGTGTTCCTGGGCGAGACGGTGCCCTTCATCAAGACCATCCGG
CTCGTGCGGCCAGTCGTGCCCTCGGCCACCGGGGAGCCCGATGGCCCTGAAGGGGAGGCGCTGCCCGCCG
CCTGCCCCGAGGAGCTGGCCTTCGAGGCGGAGGTGGAGTACAACGGGGGCTTCCACCTGGCCATCGACGT
GGACCTGGTCTTCGGCAAGTCCGCCTACTTGTTTGTCAAGCTGTCCCGCGTGGTGGGAAGGCTGCGCTTG
GTCTTTACGCGCGTGCCCTTCACCCACTGGTTCTTCTCCTTCGTGGAAGACCCGCTGATCGACTTCGAGG
TGCGCTCCCAGTTTGAAGGGCGGCCCATGCCCCAGCTCACCTCCATCATCGTCAACCAGCTCAAGAAGAT
CATCAAGCGCAAGCACACCCTACCGAATTACAAGATCAGGTTTAAGCCGTTTTTTCCATACCAGACCTTG
CAAGGATTTGAAGAAGATGAAGAGCATATCCATATACAACAATGGGCACTTACTGAAGGCCGTCTTAAAG
TTACGTTGTTAGAATGTAGCAGGTTACTCATTTTTGGATCCTATGACAGAGAGGCAAATGTTCATTGTAC
ACTTGAGTTAAGCAGTAGTGTTTGGGAAGAAAAACAGAGGAGTTCTATTAAGACGGTTGAATTAATAAAA
GGAAATTTACAAAGTGTTGGACTTACACTTCGTCTTGTCCAGTCAACTGATGGGTATGCTGGGCACGTCA
TCATTGAAACTGTGGCTCCAAACTCGCCTGCTGCAATTGCAGATCTTCAGCGGGGAGATCGACTTATCGC
CATTGGAGGTGTGAAAATCACATCAACACTGCAAGTGTTGAAGCTTATCAAGCAGGCTGGTGACCGAGTC
CTGGTGTACTATGAAAGGCCTGTTGGCCAGAGTAATCAAGGTGCAGTGCTGCAAGATAACTTTGGCCAGT
TGGAAGAAAACTTTTTGTCAAGCTCATGCCAATCGGGTTATGAAGAGGAAGCTGCCGGGTTGACAGTAGA
TACTGAAAGTAGAGAGCTGGATTCTGAATTTGAAGACTTGGCAAGTGATGTCAGAGCACAAAATGAGTTC
AAAGATGAGGCACAATCATTAAGTCATAGTCCCAAACGTGTTCCAACAACACTTTCTATTAAACCCCTTG
GAGCTATATCACCAGTTTTAAACCGTAAATTAGCTGTAGGAAGTCACCCACTACCACCGAAAATTCAGTC
CAAAGATGGAAATAAACCTCCACCCCTAAAAACTTCTGAGATAACAGACCCAGCACAAGTGTCAAAACCA
ACCCAAGGATCTGCTTTCAAACCACCTGTGCCACCACGACCACAAGCGAAAGTTCCTTTGCCTTCCGCCG
ATGCTCCAAATCAGGCAGAACCAGATGTTCTCGTTGAAAAGCCAGAGAAGGTGGTGCCACCTCCTCTTGT
AGATAAATCTGCTGAAAAGCAAGCAAAAAATGTGGATGCCATAGACGATGCAGCTGCACCTAAGCAATTT
TTAGCAAAGCAAGAAGTGGCCAAAGATGTCACTTCAGAAACTTCCTGCCCTACTAAGGACAGTTCGGACG
ACCGTCAAACATGGGAATCATCAGAAATTCTTTATCGTAATAAGCTAGGAAAATGGACAAGAACCAGAGC
ATCCTGTTTGTTTGACATAGAAGCCTGTCACAGGTACTTAAACATTGCATTGTGGTGCAGGGATCCTTTC
AAGTTGGGAGGTCTCATCTGTTTGGGGCATGTTAGTTTAAAACTTGAAGATGTGGCTTTAGGATGCCTAG
CTACATCAAACACGGAATACCTTTCCAAATTGAGACTGGAAGCCCCCTCACCTAAGGCTATAGTCACTAG
AACCGCACTACGCAATCTGAGTATGCAAAAGGGATTCAATGACAAATTTTGCTATGGTGACATTACTATT
CACTTCAAATATTTGAAAGAAGGAGAATCAGACCACCATGTAGTTACTAACGTAGAAAAAGAAAAAGAAC
CCCATTTGGTTGAAGAAGTTTCTGTTCTCCCTAAAGAGGAGCAATTTGTTGGACAGATGGGTTTAACAGA
AAACAAACACAGTTTTCAGGATACTCAGTTCCAGAACCCAACATGGTGTGACTACTGTAAGAAAAAAGTT
TGGACTAAAGCAGCTTCCCAGTGTATGTTTTGTGCTTATGTTTGCCATAAAAAATGTCAAGAAAAGTGTC
TAGCTGAGACTTCTGTTTGTGGAGCAACTGATAGGCGAATAGACAGGACACTGAAAAACCTTAGGCTGGA
AGGACAGGAAACCCTCTTAGGCCTGCCTCCTCGTGTTGATGCTGAAGCTAGCAAGTCAGTCAATAAAACA
ACAGGTTTGACAAGGCATATTATCAATACTAGTTCTCGTTTATTAAATTTGCGTCAAGTCTCTAAAACTC
GCCTTTCTGAACCAGGAACCGATCTCGTAGAACCTTCACCAAAACACACACCCAACACGTCAGACAACGA
AGGCAGTGACACGGAGGTCTGTGGTCCAAACAGTCCTTCTAAACGGGGAAACAGCACAGGAATAAAGTTA
GTGAGAAAAGAGGGTGGTCTGGATGACAGTGTTTTCATTGCAGTTAAAGAAATTGGTCGTGATCTGTACA
GGGGCTTGCCTACAGAGGAAAGGATCCAGAAACTAGAGTTCATGTTGGATAAGCTACAGAATGAAATTGA
TCAGGAGTTGGAACACAATAATTCCCTTGTTAGAGAAGAAAAAGAGACAACTGATACAAGGAAAAAATCA
CTTCTTTCTGCTGCCTTAGCTAAATCAGGTGAAAGGCTACAAGCTCTAACACTTCTTATGATTCACTACA
GAGCAGGCATTGAAGATATAGAAACTTTAGAAAGTCTGTCTTTAGACCAGCACTCCAAAAAAATAAGCAA
GTACACAGATGATACAGAAGAAGACCTTGATAATGAAATAAGCCAACTAATAGACTCTCAGCCATTCAGC
AGCATATCAGATGACTTATTTGGCCCATCCGAGTCTGTGCTCGAGCCATGGAAGCTTATGGAACAAAAAC
TCATCTCAGAAGAGGATCTGGATATCTAACTGACTGAACCGGTGGTCCAAACGGGGGAGGCTAACTGAAA
CACGGAAGGAGACAATACCGGAAGGAACCCGCGCTATGACGGCAATAAAAAGACAGAATAAAACGCACGG
GTGTTGGGTCGTTTGTTCATAAACGCGGGGTTCGGTCCCAGGGCTGGCACTCTGTCGATACCCCACCGAG
ACCCCATTGGGGCCAATACGCCCGCGTTTCTTCCTTTTCCCCACCCCACCCCCCAAGTTCGGGTGAAGGC
CCAGGGCTCGCAGCCAACGTCGGGGCGGCAGGCCCTGCCATAGCAGATCTGCGCAGCTGGGGCTCTAGGG
GGTATCCCC
[124 nt withheld, positions 4420-4543]
C
[91 nt withheld, positions 4545-4635]
A
[49 nt withheld, positions 4637-4685]
CCTTTGACGTTGGAGTCCACGTTCTTT
[37 nt withheld, positions 4713-4749]
ACCCTATCTCGGTCTATTCTTTTGATTTATAAGGGATTTTGCCGATTTCGGCCTATTGGTTAAAAAATGA
GCTGATTTAACAAAAATTTAACGCGAATTAATTCTGTGGAATGTGTGTCAGTTAGGGTGTGGAAAGTCCC
CAGGCTCCCCAGCAGGCAGAAGTATGCAAAGCATGCATCTCAATTAGTCAGCAACCAGGTGTGGAAAGTC
CCCAGGCTCCCCAGCAGGCAGAAGTATGCAAAGCATGCATCTCAATTAGTCAGCAACCATAGTCCCGCCC
CTAACTCCGCCCATCCCGCCCCTAACTCCGCCCAGTTCCGCCCATTCTCCGCCCCATGGCTGACTAATTT
TTTTTATTTATGCAGAGGCCGAGGCCGCCTCTGCCTCTGAGCTATTCCAGAAGTAGTGAGGAGGCTTTTT
TGGAGGCCTAGGCTTTTGCAAAAAGCTCCCGGGAGCTTGTATATCCATTTTCGGATCTGATCAAGAGACA
GGATGAGGATCGTTTCGCATGATTGAACAAGATGGATTGCACGCAGGTTCTCCGGCCGCTTGGGTGGAGA
GGCTATTCGGCTATGACTGGGCACAACAGACAATCGGCTGCTCTGATGCCGCCGTGTTCCGGCTGTCAGC
GCAGGGGCGCCCGGTTCTTTTTGTCAAGACCGACCTGTCCGGTGCCCTGAATGAACTGCAGGACGAGGCA
GCGCGGCTATCGTGGCTGGCCACGACGGGCGTTCCTTGCGCAGCTGTGCTCGACGTTGTCACTGAAGCGG
GAAGGGACTGGCTGCTATTGGGCGAAGTGCCGGGGCAGGATCTCCTGTCATCTCACCTTGCTCCTGCCGA
GAAAGTATCCATCATGGCTGATGCAATGCGGCGGCTGCATACGCTTGATCCGGCTACCTGCCCATTCGAC
CACCAAGCGAAACATCGCATCGAGCGAGCACGTACTCGGATGGAAGCCGGTCTTGTCGATCAGGATGATC
TGGACGAAGAGCATCAGGGGCTCGCGCCAGCCGAACTGTTCGCCAGGCTCAAGGCGCGCATGCCCGACGG
CGAGGATCTCGTCGTGACCCATGGCGATGCCTGCTTGCCGAATATCATGGTGGAAAATGGCCGCTTTTCT
GGATTCATCGACTGTGGCCGGCTGGGTGTGGCGGACCGCTATCAGGACATAGCGTTGGCTACCCGTGATA
TTGCTGAAGAGCTTGGCGGCGAATGGGCTGACCGCTTCCTCGTGCTTTACGGTATCGCCGCTCCCGATTC
GCAGCGCATCGCCTTCTATCGCCTTCTTGACGAGTTCTTCTGAGCGGGACTCTGGGGTTCGCGAAATGAC
CGACCAAGCGACGCCCAACCTGCCATCACGAGATTTCGATTCCACCGCCGCCTTCTATGAAAGGTTGGGC
TTCGGAATCGTTTTCCGGGACGCCGGCTGGATGATCCTCCAGCGCGGGGATCTCATGCTGGAGTTCTTCG
CCCACCCCAACTTGTTTATTGCAGCTTATAATGGTTACAAATAAAGCAATAGCATCACAAATTTCACAAA
TAAAGCATTTTTTTCACTGCATTCTAGTTGTGGTTTGTCCAAACTCATCAATGTATCTTATCATGTCTGT
ATACCGTCGACCTCTAGCTAGAGCTTGGCGTAATCATGGTCATAGCTGTTTCCTGTGTGAAATTGTTATC
CGCTCACAATTCCACACAACATACGAGCCGGAAGCATAAAGTGTAAAGCCTGGGGTGCCTAATGAGTGAG
CTAACTCACATTAATTGCGTTGCGCTCACTGCCCGCTTTCCAGTCGGGAAACCTGTCGTGCCAGCTGCAT
TAATGAATCGGCCAACGCGCGGGGAGAGGCGGTTTGCGTATTGGGCGCTCTTCCGCTTCCTCGCTCACTG
ACTCGCTGCGCTCGGTCGTTCGGCTGCGGCGAGCGGTATCAGCTCACTCAAAGGCGGTAATACGGTTATC
CACAGAATCAGGGGATAACGCAGGAAAGAACATGTGAGCAAAAGGCCAGCAAAAGGCCAGGAACCGTAAA
AAGGCCGCGTTGCTGGCGTTTTTCCATAGGCTCCGCCCCCCTGACGAGCATCACAAAAATCGACGCTCAA
GTCAGAGGTGGCGAAACCCGACAGGACTATAAAGATACCAGGCGTTTCCCCCTGGAAGCTCCCTCGTGCG
CTCTCCTGTTCCGACCCTGCCGCTTACCGGATACCTGTCCGCCTTTCTCCCTTCGGGAAGCGTGGCGCTT
TCTCATAGCTCACGCTGTAGGTATCTCAGTTCGGTGTAGGTCGTTCGCTCCAAGCTGGGCTGTGTGCACG
AACCCCCCGTTCAGCCCGACCGCTGCGCCTTATCCGGTAACTATCGTCTTGAGTCCAACCCGGTAAGACA
CGACTTATCGCCACTGGCAGCAGCCACTGGTAACAGGATTAGCAGAGCGAGGTATGTAGGCGGTGCTACA
GAGTTCTTGAAGTGGTGGCCTAACTACGGCTACACTAGAAGAACAGTATTTGGTATCTGCGCTCTGCTGA
AGCCAGTTACCTTCGGAAAAAGAGTTGGTAGCTCTTGATCCGGCAAACAAACCACCGCTGGTAGCGGTGG
TTTTTTTGTTTGCAAGCAGCAGATTACGCGCAGAAAAAAAGGATCTCAAGAAGATCCTTTGATCTTTTCT
ACGGGGTCTGACGCTCAGTGGAACGAAAACTCACGTTAAGGGATTTTGGTCATGAGATTATCAAAAAGGA
TCTTCACCTAGATCCTTTTAAATTAAAAATGAAGTTTTAAATCAATCTAAAGTATATATGAGTAAACTTG
GTCTGACAGTTACCAATGCTTAATCAGTGAGGCACCTATCTCAGCGATCTGTCTATTTCGTTCATCCATA
GTTGCCTGACTCCCCGTCGTGTAGATAACTACGATACGGGAGGGCTTACCATCTGGCCCCAGTGCTGCAA
TGATACCGCGAGACCCACGCTCACCGGCTCCAGATTTATCAGCAATAAACCAGCCAGCCGGAAGGGCCGA
GCGCAGAAGTGGTCCTGCAACTTTATCCGCCTCCATCCAGTCTATTAATTGTTGCCGGGAAGCTAGAGTA
AGTAGTTCGCCAGTTAATAGTTTGCGCAACGTTGTTGCCATTGCTACAGGCATCGTGGTGTCACGCTCGT
CGTTTGGTATGGCTTCATTCAGCTCCGGTTCCCAACGATCAAGGCGAGTTACATGATCCCCCATGTTGTG
CAAAAAAGCGGTTAGCTCCTTCGGTCCTCCGATCGTTGTCAGAAGTAAGTTGGCCGCAGTGTTATCACTC
ATGGTTATGGCAGCACTGCATAATTCTCTTACTGTCATGCCATCCGTAAGATGCTTTTCTGTGACTGGTG
AGTACTCAACCAAGTCATTCTGAGAATAGTGTATGCGGCGACCGAGTTGCTCTTGCCCGGCGTCAATACG
GGATAATACCGCGCCACATAGCAGAACTTTAAAAGTGCTCATCATTGGAAAACGTTCTTCGGGGCGAAAA
CTCTCAAGGATCTTACCGCTGTTGAGATCCAGTTCGATGTAACCCACTCGTGCACCCAACTGATCTTCAG
CATCTTTTACTTTCACCAGCGTTTCTGGGTGAGCAAAAACAGGAAGGCAAAATGCCGCAAAAAAGGGAAT
AAGGGCGACACGGAAATGTTGAATACTCATACTCTTCCTTTTTCAATATTATTGAAGCATTTATCAGGGT
TATTGTCTCATGAGCGGATACATATTTGAATGTATTTAGAAAAATAAACAAATAGGGGTTCCGCGCACAT
TTCCCCGAAAAGTGCCACCTGACGTCGACGGATCGGGAGATCTCCCGATCCCCTATGGTGCACTCTCAGT
ACAATCTGCTCTGATGCCGCATAGTTAAGCCAGTATCTGCTCCCTGCTTGTGTGTTGGAGGTCGCTGAGT
AGTGCGCGAGCAAAATTTAAGCTACAACAAGGCAAGGCTTGACCGACAATTGCATGAAGAATCTGCTTAG
G
Features (pLannotate 1.2.2; 18 found; start..end, strand, type, name):
     50..429     +  enhancer       CMV enhancer: human cytomegalovirus immediate early enhancer
    430..633     +  promoter       CMV promoter: human cytomegalovirus (CMV) immediate early promoter
    745..4029    +  CDS            PDZD8 (fragment): PDZD8_HUMAN - Also known as PDZK8. Experimental evidence at protein level: Swiss-Prot protein existence level 1. Molecular tethering protein that connects endoplasmic reticulum and mitochondria membranes (PubMed:29097544). PDZD8-dependent endoplasmic reticulum-mitochondria membrane tethering is essential for endoplasmic reticulum-mitochondria Ca(2+) transfer (PubMed:29097544). In neurons, involved in the regulation of dendritic Ca(2+) dynamics by regulating mitochondrial Ca(2+) uptake in neurons (PubMed:29097544). Plays an indirect role in the regulation of cell morphology and cytoskeletal org
   4170..4218    +  polyA_signal   HSV TK poly(A) signal: herpes simplex virus thymidine kinase polyadenylation signal (Cole and Stacy, 1985)
   4309..4325    -  polyA_signal   bGH poly(A) signal (fragment): bovine growth hormone polyadenylation signal
   4420..4848    +  rep_origin     f1 ori (sequence partly withheld): f1 bacteriophage origin of replication; arrow indicates direction of (+) strand synthesis
   4862..5191    +  promoter       SV40 promoter: SV40 enhancer and early promoter
   5258..6049    +  CDS            neo: KKA2_KLEPN - Also known as kan, nptII. Experimental evidence at protein level: Swiss-Prot protein existence level 1. Resistance to kanamycin, neomycin, paromomycin, ribostamycin, butirosin and gentamicin B. From Klebsiella pneumoniae.
   6075..6233    +  CDS            ble (fragment): BLE_KLEPN - Experimental evidence at protein level: Swiss-Prot protein existence level 1. Binding protein with a strong affinity to the bleomycin family of antibiotics. Binds to CL990; an antimitotic-antibiotic compound. From Klebsiella pneumoniae.
   6228..6349    +  polyA_signal   SV40 poly(A) signal: SV40 polyadenylation signal
   6422..6438    -  protein_bind   lac operator: The lac repressor binds to the lac operator to inhibit transcription in E. coli. This inhibition can be relieved by adding lactose or isopropyl-β-D-thiogalactopyranoside (IPTG). lac repressor encoded by lacI
   6446..6476    -  promoter       lac promoter: promoter for the E. coli lac operon
   6491..6512    -  protein_bind   CAP binding site: CAP binding activates transcription in the presence of cAMP. E. coli catabolite activator protein
   6525..6617    -  CDS            lacI (fragment): lac repressor; lacI; The lac repressor binds to the lac operator to inhibit transcription in E. coli. This inhibition can be relieved by adding lactose or isopropyl-β-D-thiogalactopyranoside (IPTG).
   6800..7388    -  rep_origin     ori: high-copy-number ColE1/pMB1/pBR322/pUC origin of replication
   7559..8419    -  CDS            AmpR: β-lactamase; bla; confers resistance to ampicillin, carbenicillin, and related antibiotics
   8420..8524    -  promoter       AmpR promoter: bla
   8583..8635    -  misc_feature   bom (fragment): basis of mobility region from pBR322
