[The description below was written by a language model from this plasmid's Addgene catalogue record and pLannotate feature annotations shown in this document.]
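Description:
pcDNA 3.3 C-FLAG PDZD8(66-1154aa) is a mammalian expression plasmid of about 8.7 kb, built on a pcDNA-type backbone and intended for transfection of cultured cells. It is propagated in E. coli as a high-copy plasmid through a ColE1/pUC-type origin and selected with ampicillin via the β-lactamase gene and its own promoter. An f1 phage origin is also present. So are small remnants typical of this vector family, including lac promoter/operator and lacI fragments, a partial bom region and a short bGH poly(A) fragment. A second cassette places the neomycin phosphotransferase gene under the SV40 enhancer/early promoter, followed by a residual ble fragment and the SV40 polyadenylation signal. This cassette can in principle support G418 selection of stable transfectants, although the record only mentions transfection for expression.

The payload is a truncated human PDZD8 coding sequence comprising residues 66–1154 only, so it lacks the first 65 amino acids at the N terminus. It is driven by the human cytomegalovirus immediate-early enhancer and promoter and terminated by the HSV thymidine kinase polyadenylation signal. The catalogue entry states that a FLAG epitope is fused to the C terminus of the insert. The automated annotation does not call the tag as a separate feature. PDZD8 is annotated as a tethering protein that links endoplasmic reticulum and mitochondrial membranes and supports ER-to-mitochondria calcium transfer. The construct gives strong constitutive expression of an N-terminally deleted, FLAG-tagged form. Such a protein is suitable for detection or immunoprecipitation with anti-FLAG reagents and for domain-mapping comparisons with other PDZD8 variants. The associated study concerns AMPK regulation of PDZD8 in the shift from glucose to glutamine use.
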