Addgene plasmid #227859: pcDNA 3.3 C-FLAG PDZD8(66-1154aa)
Purpose: Used for transfection of cells for expression of C-FLAG PDZD8 (66-1154aa)
Depositing lab: Sheng-cai Lin. Depositing organization: Xiamen University. Publication: AMPK targets PDZD8 to trigger carbon source shift from glucose to glutamine. Li M, Wang Y, Wei X, Cai WF, Wu J, Zhu M, Wang Y, Liu YH, Xiong J, Qu Q, Chen Y, Tian X, Yao L, Xie R, Li X, Chen S, Huang X, Zhang C, Xie C, Wu Y, Xu Z, Zhang B, Jiang B, Wang ZC, Li Q, Li G, Lin SY, Yu L, Piao HL, Deng X, Han J, Zhang CS, Lin SC. Cell Res. 2024 Jun 19. doi: 10.1038/s41422-024-00985-6. PubMed 38898113.
Backbone
  Vector backbone: pcDNA
  Vector type: Mammalian Expression
Growth in bacteria
  Bacterial resistance: Ampicillin, 100 μg/mL
  Growth temperature: 37°C
  Growth strain: DH5alpha
  Copy number: High Copy
Gene/Insert
  Gene/Insert name: PDZD8
  Species: H. sapiens (human)
  Mutation: aa 66-1154 only
  Entrez Gene: PDZD8 (a.k.a. IDDADF, PDZK8)
  Tag / fusion protein: FLAG (C terminal on insert)
  Cloning method: Ligation Independent Cloning
Terms and licenses: Academic/Nonprofit Terms; Industry Terms: Not Available to Industry
How to cite: pcDNA 3.3 C-FLAG PDZD8(66-1154aa) was a gift from Sheng-cai Lin (Addgene plasmid # 227859 ; http://n2t.net/addgene:227859 ; RRID:Addgene_227859)
